>Addgene plasmid #201337 | Diffusive 54kDa | addgene full sequence | sequence record 399088 | Addgene NGS Result
TATGGAGTTCCGCGTTACATAACTTACGGTAAATGGCCCGCCTGGCTGACCGCCCAACGACCCCCGCCCA
TTGACGTCAATAATGACGTATGTTCCCATAGTAACGCCAATAGGGACTTTCCATTGACGTCAATGGGTGG
AGTATTTACGGTAAACTGCCCACTTGGCAGTACATCAAGTGTATCATATGCCAAGTACGCCCCCTATTGA
CGTCAATGACGGTAAATGGCCCGCCTGGCATTATGCCCAGTACATGACCTTATGGGACTTTCCTACTTGG
CAGTACATCTACGTATTAGTCATCGCTATTACCATGGTGATGCGGTTTTGGCAGTACATCAATGGGCGTG
GATAGCGGTTTGACTCACGGGGATTTCCAAGTCTCCACCCCATTGACGTCAATGGGAGTTTGTTTTGGCA
CCAAAATCAACGGGACTTTCCAAAATGTCGTAACAACTCCGCCCCATTGACGCAAATGGGCGGTAGGCGT
GTACGGTGGGAGGTCTATATAAGCAGAGCTGGTTTAGTGAACCGTCAGATCCGCTAGCGCTACCGGTCGC
CACCATGGTGAGCAAGGGCGAGGAGCTGTTCACCGGGGTGGTGCCCATCCTGGTCGAGCTGGACGGCGAC
GTAAACGGCCACAAGTTCAGCGTGTCCGGCGAGGGCGAGGGCGATGCCACCTACGGCAAGCTGACCCTGA
AGTTCATCTGCACCACCGGCAAGCTGCCCGTGCCCTGGCCCACCCTCGTGACCACCCTGACCTACGGCGT
GCAGTGCTTCAGCCGCTACCCCGACCACATGAAGCAGCACGACTTCTTCAAGTCCGCCATGCCCGAAGGC
TACGTCCAGGAGCGCACCATCTTCTTCAAGGACGACGGCAACTACAAGACCCGCGCCGAGGTGAAGTTCG
AGGGCGACACCCTGGTGAACCGCATCGAGCTGAAGGGCATCGACTTCAAGGAGGACGGCAACATCCTGGG
GCACAAGCTGGAGTACAACTACAACAGCCACAACGTCTATATCATGGCCGACAAGCAGAAGAACGGCATC
AAGGTGAACTTCAAGATCCGCCACAACATCGAGGACGGCAGCGTGCAGCTCGCCGACCACTACCAGCAGA
ACACCCCCATCGGCGACGGCCCCGTGCTGCTGCCCGACAACCACTACCTGAGCACCCAGTCCGCCCTGAG
CAAAGACCCCAACGAGAAGCGCGATCACATGGTCCTGCTGGAGTTCGTGACCGCCGCCGGGATCACTCTC
GGCATGGACGAGCTGTACAAGAAGCTTGCTCAACAAAATGCTTTTTATCAAGTCTTAAATATGCCTAACT
TAAATGCTGATCAACGCAATGGTTTTATCCAAAGCCTTAAAGATGATCCAAGCCAAAGTGCTAACGTTTT
AGGTGAAGCTCAAAAACTTAATGACTCTCAAGCTCCAAAAGCTGATGCGCAACAAAATAACTTCAACAAA
GATCAACAAAGCGCCTTCTATGAAATCTTGAACATGCCTAACTTAAACGAAGCGCAACGTAACGGCTTCA
TTCAAAGTCTTAAAGACGACCCAAGCCAAAGCACTAACGTTTTAGGTGAAGCTAAAAAATTAAACGAATC
TCAAGCACCGAAAGCTGATAACAATTTCAACAAAGAACAACAAAATGCTTTCTATGAAATCTTGAATATG
CCTAACTTAAACGAAGAACAACGCAATGGTTTCATCCAAAGCTTAAAAGATGACCCAAGCCAAAGTGCTA
ACCTATTGTCAGAAGCTAAAAAGTTAAATGAATCTCAAGCACCGAAAGCGGATAACAAATTCAACAAAGA
ACAACAAAATGCTTTCTATGAAATCTTACATTTACCTAACTTAAACGAAGAACAACGCAATGGTTTCATC
CAAAGCCTAAAAGATGACCCAAGCCAAAGCGCTAACCTTTTAGCAGAAGCTAAAAAGCTAAATGATGCTC
AAGCACCAAAATAACTCGAGCACCACCACCACCACCACTGAGATCCGGCTGCTAACAAAGCCCGAAAGGA
AGCTGAGTTGGCTGCTGCCACCGCTGAGCAATAACTAGCATAACCCCTTGGGGCCTCTAAACGGGTCTTG
AGGGGTTTTTTGCTGAAAGGAGGAACTATATCCGGATGTGGTTTGTCCAAACTCATCAATGTATCTTAAC
GCGTAAATTGTAAGCGTTAATATTTTGTTAAAATTCGCGTTAAATTTTTGTTAAATCAGCTCATTTTTTA
ACCAATAGGCCGAAATCGGCAAAATCCCTTATAAATCAAAAGAATAGACCGAGATAGGGT
[37 nt withheld, positions 2301-2337]
AAAGAACGTGGACTCCAACGTCAAAGG
[49 nt withheld, positions 2365-2413]
T
[91 nt withheld, positions 2415-2505]
G
[124 nt withheld, positions 2507-2630]
CAGGTGGCACTTTTCGGGGAAATGTGCGCGGAACCCCTATTTGTTTATTTTTCTAAATACATTCAAATAT
GTATCCGCTCATGAGACAATAACCCTGATAAATGCTTCAATAATATTGAAAAAGGAAGAGTCCTGAGGCG
GAAAGAACCAGCTGTGGAATGTGTGTCAGTTAGGGTGTGGAAAGTCCCCAGGCTCCCCAGCAGGCAGAAG
TATGCAAAGCATGCATCTCAATTAGTCAGCAACCATAGTCCCGCCCCTAACTCCGCCCATCCCGCCCCTA
ACTCCGCCCAGTTCCGCCCATTCTCCGCCCCATGGCTGACTAATTTTTTTTATTTATGCAGAGGCCGAGG
CCGCCTCGGCCTCTGAGCTATTCCAGAAGTAGTGAGGAGGCTTTTTTGGAGGCCTAGGCTTTTGCAAAGA
TCGATCAAGAGACAGGATGAGGATCGTTTCGCATGATTGAACAAGATGGATTGCACGCAGGTTCTCCGGC
CGCTTGGGTGGAGAGGCTATTCGGCTATGACTGGGCACAACAGACAATCGGCTGCTCTGATGCCGCCGTG
TTCCGGCTGTCAGCGCAGGGGCGCCCGGTTCTTTTTGTCAAGACCGACCTGTCCGGTGCCCTGAATGAAC
TGCAAGACGAGGCAGCGCGGCTATCGTGGCTGGCCACGACGGGCGTTCCTTGCGCAGCTGTGCTCGACGT
TGTCACTGAAGCGGGAAGGGACTGGCTGCTATTGGGCGAAGTGCCGGGGCAGGATCTCCTGTCATCTCAC
CTTGCTCCTGCCGAGAAAGTATCCATCATGGCTGATGCAATGCGGCGGCTGCATACGCTTGATCCGGCTA
CCTGCCCATTCGACCACCAAGCGAAACATCGCATCGAGCGAGCACGTACTCGGATGGAAGCCGGTCTTGT
CGATCAGGATGATCTGGACGAAGAGCATCAGGGGCTCGCGCCAGCCGAACTGTTCGCCAGGCTCAAGGCG
AGCATGCCCGACGGCGAGGATCTCGTCGTGACCCATGGCGATGCCTGCTTGCCGAATATCATGGTGGAAA
ATGGCCGCTTTTCTGGATTCATCGACTGTGGCCGGCTGGGTGTGGCGGACCGCTATCAGGACATAGCGTT
GGCTACCCGTGATATTGCTGAAGAGCTTGGCGGCGAATGGGCTGACCGCTTCCTCGTGCTTTACGGTATC
GCCGCTCCCGATTCGCAGCGCATCGCCTTCTATCGCCTTCTTGACGAGTTCTTCTGAGCGGGACTCTGGG
GTTCGAAATGACCGACCAAGCGACGCCCAACCTGCCATCACGAGATTTCGATTCCACCGCCGCCTTCTAT
GAAAGGTTGGGCTTCGGAATCGTTTTCCGGGACGCCGGCTGGATGATCCTCCAGCGCGGGGATCTCATGC
TGGAGTTCTTCGCCCACCCTAGGGGGAGGCTAACTGAAACACGGAAGGAGACAATACCGGAAGGAACCCG
CGCTATGACGGCAATAAAAAGACAGAATAAAACGCACGGTGTTGGGTCGTTTGTTCATAAACGCGGGGTT
CGGTCCCAGGGCTGGCACTCTGTCGATACCCCACCGAGACCCCATTGGGGCCAATACGCCCGCGTTTCTT
CCTTTTCCCCACCCCACCCCCCAAGTTCGGGTGAAGGCCCAGGGCTCGCAGCCAACGTCGGGGCGGCAGG
CCCTGCCATAGCCTCAGGTTACTCATATATACTTTAGATTGATTTAAAACTTCATTTTTAATTTAAAAGG
ATCTAGGTGAAGATCCTTTTTGATAATCTCATGACCAAAATCCCTTAACGTGAGTTTTCGTTCCACTGAG
CGTCAGACCCCGTAGAAAAGATCAAAGGATCTTCTTGAGATCCTTTTTTTCTGCGCGTAATCTGCTGCTT
GCAAACAAAAAAACCACCGCTACCAGCGGTGGTTTGTTTGCCGGATCAAGAGCTACCAACTCTTTTTCCG
AAGGTAACTGGCTTCAGCAGAGCGCAGATACCAAATACTGTTCTTCTAGTGTAGCCGTAGTTAGGCCACC
ACTTCAAGAACTCTGTAGCACCGCCTACATACCTCGCTCTGCTAATCCTGTTACCAGTGGCTGCTGCCAG
TGGCGATAAGTCGTGTCTTACCGGGTTGGACTCAAGACGATAGTTACCGGATAAGGCGCAGCGGTCGGGC
TGAACGGGGGGTTCGTGCACACAGCCCAGCTTGGAGCGAACGACCTACACCGAACTGAGATACCTACAGC
GTGAGCTATGAGAAAGCGCCACGCTTCCCGAAGGGAGAAAGGCGGACAGGTATCCGGTAAGCGGCAGGGT
CGGAACAGGAGAGCGCACGAGGGAGCTTCCAGGGGGAAACGCCTGGTATCTTTATAGTCCTGTCGGGTTT
CGCCACCTCTGACTTGAGCGTCGATTTTTGTGATGCTCGTCAGGGGGGCGGAGCCTATGGAAAAACGCCA
GCAACGCGGCCTTTTTACGGTTCCTGGCCTTTTGCTGGCCTTTTGCTCACATGTTCTTTCCTGCGTTATC
CCCTGATTCTGTGGATAACCGTATTACCGCCATGCATTAGTTATTAATAGTAATCAATTACGGGGTCATT
AGTTCATAGCCCATA
Features (pLannotate 1.2.2; 15 found; start..end, strand, type, name):
     13..316     +  enhancer       CMV enhancer: human cytomegalovirus immediate early enhancer
    317..520     +  promoter       CMV promoter: human cytomegalovirus (CMV) immediate early promoter
    565..1281    +  CDS            EGFP: EGFP is a basic (constitutively fluorescent) green fluorescent protein published in 1996, derived from Aequorea victoria. It is reported to be a rapidly-maturing weak dimer with moderate acid sensitivity.
   1237..2043    +  CDS            spa (fragment): SPA_STAAE - Experimental evidence at protein level: Swiss-Prot protein existence level 1. Plays a role in the inhibition of the host innate and adaptive immune responses. Possesses five immunoglobulin-binding domains that capture both the fragment crystallizable region (Fc region) and the Fab region (part of Ig that identifies antigen) of immunoglobulins (By similarity). In turn, Staphylococcus aureus is protected from phagocytic killing via inhibition of Ig Fc region. In addition, the host elicited B-cell response is prevented due to a decrease of antibody-secreting cell proliferation that en
   2065..2112    +  terminator     T7 terminator: transcription terminator for bacteriophage T7 RNA polymerase
   2137..2168    +  polyA_signal   SV40 poly(A) signal (fragment): SV40 polyadenylation signal
   2202..2630    -  rep_origin     f1 ori (sequence partly withheld): f1 bacteriophage origin of replication; arrow indicates direction of (+) strand synthesis
   2657..2761    +  promoter       AmpR promoter: bla
   2830..3040    +  promoter       SV40 promoter: SV40 early promoter
   3083..3877    +  CDS            NeoR/KanR: aminoglycoside phosphotransferase from Tn5; aph(3')-II (or nptII); confers resistance to neomycin, kanamycin, and G418 (Geneticin®)
   3898..4050    +  CDS            ble (fragment): BLE_KLEPN - Experimental evidence at protein level: Swiss-Prot protein existence level 1. Binding protein with a strong affinity to the bleomycin family of antibiotics. Binds to CL990; an antimitotic-antibiotic compound. From Klebsiella pneumoniae.
   4109..4156    +  polyA_signal   HSV TK poly(A) signal: herpes simplex virus thymidine kinase polyadenylation signal (Cole and Stacy, 1985)
   4247..4263    -  polyA_signal   bGH poly(A) signal (fragment): bovine growth hormone polyadenylation signal
   4485..5073    +  rep_origin     ori: high-copy-number ColE1/pMB1/pBR322/pUC origin of replication
   5188..5235    +  enhancer       CMV enhancer (fragment): human cytomegalovirus immediate early enhancer
