[The description below was written by a language model from this plasmid's Addgene catalogue record and pLannotate feature annotations shown in this document.]
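Description:
Diffusive 54kDa is a mammalian expression plasmid built on the pEGFP-C3 backbone and catalogued as a nucleocytoplasmic transport probe. It is maintained in E. coli through a high-copy ColE1/pUC-type origin and selected with kanamycin. The resistance gene is the Tn5 aminoglycoside phosphotransferase (NeoR/KanR), which is preceded by both a bacterial bla promoter and the SV40 early promoter and followed by the HSV TK polyadenylation signal. This arrangement allows the same marker to give kanamycin resistance in bacteria and G418 resistance in mammalian cells. An f1 phage origin is also present, along with short annotated fragments of a ble gene and a bGH poly(A) signal that appear to be backbone remnants.

The payload is a synthetic fusion, EGFP-4PrA, driven by the human cytomegalovirus immediate early enhancer and promoter. EGFP sits at the N-terminus and is followed by a roughly 800 nt segment annotated as a fragment of Staphylococcus aureus protein A (spa). This fits the insert name, which suggests four repeats of a protein A domain. A T7 terminator and a fragment of the SV40 poly(A) signal lie downstream of the coding region. No nuclear localisation or export signal is annotated or mentioned in the record. Together with the name, this suggests a fluorescent protein of about 54 kDa that is meant to cross nuclear pores by passive diffusion, with the protein A repeats likely serving as bulk that sets its molecular weight. The record links it to work on how mechanical force applied to the nucleus regulates nucleocytoplasmic transport, where the nuclear versus cytoplasmic distribution of such a probe would presumably be followed by fluorescence imaging.
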