Addgene plasmid #201337: Diffusive 54kDa
Purpose: Nucleocytoplasmic transport probe
Depositing lab: Pere Roca-Cusachs. Depositing organization: Institut de Bioenginyeria de Catalunya (IBEC). Publication: Mechanical force application to the nucleus regulates nucleocytoplasmic transport. Andreu I, Granero-Moya I, Chahare NR, Clein K, Molina-Jordan M, Beedle AEM, Elosegui-Artola A, Abenza JF, Rossetti L, Trepat X, Raveh B, Roca-Cusachs P. Nat Cell Biol. 2022 Jun;24(6):896-905. doi: 10.1038/s41556-022-00927-7. Epub 2022 Jun 9. PubMed 35681009.
Backbone
  Vector backbone: pEGFP-C3
  Vector type: Mammalian Expression
Growth in bacteria
  Bacterial resistance: Kanamycin, 50 μg/mL
  Growth temperature: 37°C
  Growth strain: DH5alpha
  Copy number: High Copy
Gene/Insert
  Gene/Insert name: EGFP-4PrA
  Species: Synthetic
  Cloning method: Ligation Independent Cloning
Terms and licenses: Academic/Nonprofit Terms; Industry Terms: Not Available to Industry
Depositor comments: Internal lab code: IG027/P280
How to cite: Diffusive 54kDa was a gift from Pere Roca-Cusachs (Addgene plasmid # 201337 ; http://n2t.net/addgene:201337 ; RRID:Addgene_201337)
